>Addgene plasmid #182180 | p{3P3-mTurquoise::FRT,attB} | addgene full sequence | sequence record 357765 | Addgene NGS Result
CTCTGGGACGATGAGTCATTCCTTTCGGGGCCACAGCATAATCGTTGCCAGCTCACCGAAATGGTGACTT
CATTTCTTAACTGCCGTCAAGCATGCGATTGTACATACATACATATTTATATATGTACATATTTATGTGA
CTATGGTAGGTCGATATAATAGCAATCAACGCAAGCAAATGTGTCAGTCCTGCTTACAGGAACGATTCTA
TTTAGTAATTTTCGTTGTATAAAGTAATTATGTATGTATGTAAGCCCCATAAATCTGAAACAATTAGGCA
AAACCATGCGAAGCTCTCTAGTATAACTTCGTATAATGTATGCTATACGAAGTTCTCGAGGGGGGGCCCG
GTACCGTCGACGATGTAGGTCACGGTCTCGAAGCCGCGGTGCGGGTGCCAGGGCGTGCCCTTGGGCTCCC
CGGGCGCGTACTCCACCTCACCCATCTGGTCCATCATGATGAACGGGTCGAGGTGGCGGTAGTTGATCCC
GGCGAACGCGCGGCGCGCCGGGAAGCCCTCGCCCTCGAAACCGCTGGGCGCGGTGGTCACGGTGAGCACG
GGACGTGCGACGGCGTCGGCGGGTGCGGATACGCGGGGCAGCGTCAGCGGGTTCTCGACGGTCACGGCGG
GCATGTCGACACTAGTGGTACCCAGCTTTTGTTCCCTTTAGTGAGGGTTAATTGCGCGCTTGGCGTAATC
ATGGTCATAGCTGTTTCCTGTGTGAAATTGTTATCCGCTCACAATTCCACACAACATACGAGCCGGAAGC
ATAAAGTGTAAAGCCTGGGGTGCCTAATGAGTGAGCTAACTCACATTAATTGCGTTGCGCTCACTGCCCG
CTTTCCAGTCGGGAAACCTGTCGTGCCAGCTGCATTAATGAATCGGCCAACGCGCGGGGAGAGGCGGTTT
GCGTATTGGGCGCTCTTCCGCTTCCTCGCTCACTGACTCGCTGCGCTCGGTCGTTCGGCTGCGGCGAGCG
GTATCAGCTCACTCAAAGGCGGTAATACGGTTATCCACAGAATCAGGGGATAACGCAGGAAAGAACATGT
GAGCAAAAGGCCAGCAAAAGGCCAGGAACCGTAAAAAGGCCGCGTTGCTGGCGTTTTTCCATAGGCTCCG
CCCCCCTGACGAGCATCACAAAAATCGACGCTCAAGTCAGAGGTGGCGAAACCCGACAGGACTATAAAGA
TACCAGGCGTTTCCCCCTGGAAGCTCCCTCGTGCGCTCTCCTGTTCCGACCCTGCCGCTTACCGGATACC
TGTCCGCCTTTCTCCCTTCGGGAAGCGTGGCGCTTTCTCATAGCTCACGCTGTAGGTATCTCAGTTCGGT
GTAGGTCGTTCGCTCCAAGCTGGGCTGTGTGCACGAACCCCCCGTTCAGCCCGACCGCTGCGCCTTATCC
GGTAACTATCGTCTTGAGTCCAACCCGGTAAGACACGACTTATCGCCACTGGCAGCAGCCACTGGTAACA
GGATTAGCAGAGCGAGGTATGTAGGCGGTGCTACAGAGTTCTTGAAGTGGTGGCCTAACTACGGCTACAC
TAGAAGAACAGTATTTGGTATCTGCGCTCTGCTGAAGCCAGTTACCTTCGGAAAAAGAGTTGGTAGCTCT
TGATCCGGCAAACAAACCACCGCTGGTAGCGGTGGTTTTTTTGTTTGCAAGCAGCAGATTACGCGCAGAA
AAAAAGGATCTCAAGAAGATCCTTTGATCTTTTCTACGGGGTCTGACGCTCAGTGGAACGAAAACTCACG
TTAAGGGATTTTGGTCATGAGATTATCAAAAAGGATCTTCACCTAGATCCTTTTAAATTAAAAATGAAGT
TTTAAATCAATCTAAAGTATATATGAGTAAACTTGGTCTGACAGTTACCAATGCTTAATCAGTGAGGCAC
CTATCTCAGCGATCTGTCTATTTCGTTCATCCATAGTTGCCTGACTCCCCGTCGTGTAGATAACTACGAT
ACGGGAGGGCTTACCATCTGGCCCCAGTGCTGCAATGATACCGCGAGACCCACGCTCACCGGCTCCAGAT
TTATCAGCAATAAACCAGCCAGCCGGAAGGGCCGAGCGCAGAAGTGGTCCTGCAACTTTATCCGCCTCCA
TCCAGTCTATTAATTGTTGCCGGGAAGCTAGAGTAAGTAGTTCGCCAGTTAATAGTTTGCGCAACGTTGT
TGCCATTGCTACAGGCATCGTGGTGTCACGCTCGTCGTTTGGTATGGCTTCATTCAGCTCCGGTTCCCAA
CGATCAAGGCGAGTTACATGATCCCCCATGTTGTGCAAAAAAGCGGTTAGCTCCTTCGGTCCTCCGATCG
TTGTCAGAAGTAAGTTGGCCGCAGTGTTATCACTCATGGTTATGGCAGCACTGCATAATTCTCTTACTGT
CATGCCATCCGTAAGATGCTTTTCTGTGACTGGTGAGTACTCAACCAAGTCATTCTGAGAATAGTGTATG
CGGCGACCGAGTTGCTCTTGCCCGGCGTCAATACGGGATAATACCGCGCCACATAGCAGAACTTTAAAAG
TGCTCATCATTGGAAAACGTTCTTCGGGGCGAAAACTCTCAAGGATCTTACCGCTGTTGAGATCCAGTTC
GATGTAACCCACTCGTGCACCCAACTGATCTTCAGCATCTTTTACTTTCACCAGCGTTTCTGGGTGAGCA
AAAACAGGAAGGCAAAATGCCGCAAAAAAGGGAATAAGGGCGACACGGAAATGTTGAATACTCATACTCT
TCCTTTTTCAATATTATTGAAGCATTTATCAGGGTTATTGTCTCATGAGCGGATACATATTTGAATGTAT
TTAGAAAAATAAACAAATAGGGGTTCCGCGCACATTTCCCCGAAAAGTGCCACCTG
[124 nt withheld, positions 2857-2980]
C
[91 nt withheld, positions 2982-3072]
A
[49 nt withheld, positions 3074-3122]
CCTTTGACGTTGGAGTCCACGTTCTTT
[37 nt withheld, positions 3150-3186]
ACCCTATCTCGGTCTATTCTTTTGATTTATAAGGGATTTTGCCGATTTCGGCCTATTGGTTAAAAAATGA
GCTGATTTAACAAAAATTTAACGCGAATTTTAACAAAATATTAACGCTTACAATTTCCATTCGCCATTCA
GGCTGCGCAACTGTTGGGAAGGGCGATCGGTGCGGGCCTCTTCGCTATTACGCCAGCTGGCGAAAGGGGG
ATGTGCTGCAAGGCGATTAAGTTGGGTAACGCCAGGGTTTTCCCAGTCACGACGTTGTAAAACGACGGCC
AGTGAGCGCGCGTAATACGACTCACTATAGGGCGAATTGGAGCTCCACCGCGGTGGCCATATGCAATGGT
TAATTCGAGCTCGCCCGGGGATCTAATTCAATTAGAGACTAATTCAATTAGAGCTAATTCAATTAGGATC
CAAGCTTATCGATTTCGAACCCTCGACCGCCGGAGTATAAATAGAGGCGCTTCGTCTACGGAGCGACAAT
TCAATTCAAACAAGCAAAGTGAACACGTCGCTAAGCGAAAGCTAAGCAAATAAACAAGCGCAGCTGAACA
AGCTAAACAATCGGGGTACCGCTAGAGTCGACGGTACGATCCACCGGTCGCCACCATGGTGTCCAAGGGA
GAGGAGCTGTTCACCGGAGTCGTGCCAATCCTCGTCGAGCTGGATGGTGACGTGAACGGCCATAAGTTCT
CCGTGTCCGGTGAGGGCGAAGGTGACGCCACCTACGGAAAGCTGACCCTGAAGTTCATCTGCACCACCGG
TAAGCTGCCCGTCCCCTGGCCCACCCTGGTCACCACCCTGTCCTGGGGAGTGCAGTGCTTCGCTCGCTAC
CCCGACCACATGAAGCAGCACGACTTCTTCAAGTCCGCCATGCCAGAAGGATACGTTCAGGAGCGCACCA
TCTTCTTCAAGGACGATGGCAACTACAAGACCCGCGCCGAGGTGAAGTTCGAGGGCGATACCCTGGTCAA
CCGTATCGAGCTGAAGGGCATCGACTTCAAGGAGGACGGCAACATCTTGGGTCACAAGCTGGAGTACAAC
TACATTAGCGACAACGTGTACATCACCGCTGATAAGCAGAAGAACGGCATCAAGGCTAACTTCAAGATCC
GTCACAACATCGAGGATGGCGGCGTCCAGCTGGCTGATCACTACCAGCAGAACACCCCCATTGGTGATGG
TCCCGTGCTGCTGCCCGATAATCACTACCTGTCCACCCAGTCCAAGCTCTCCAAGGTGAGTAGTACATGT
GCATACATCTTAAGTTCACTTGATCTATAGGAACTGCGATTGCAACATCAAATTGTCTGCGGCGTGAGAA
CTGCGACCCACAAAAATCCCAAACCGCGGCCGTTTATCACCACTTTGTACAAGAAAGCTGGGTCGGCGCG
CCCACCCTTGAAGTTCCTATTCTCTAGAAAGTATAGGAACTTCGGTGAAGGGGGCGGCCGCGGAGCCTGC
TTTTTTGTACAAACTTGTGATAAACGAATTCTTGAAGACGAAAGGGCACAAACAAATAGTGACACGAAAC
AGATTATTCTGGTAGCTGTTCTCGCTATATAAGACAATTTTTGAGATCATATCATGATCAAGACATCTAA
AGGCATTCATTTTCGACTATATTCTTTTTTACAAAAAATATAACAACCAGATATTTTAAGCTGATCCTAG
ATGCACAAAAAATAAATAAAAGTATAAACCTACTTCGTAGGATACTTCGGGGTACTTTTTGTTCGGGGTT
AGATGAGCATAACGCTTGTAGTTGATATTTGAGATCCCCTATCATTGCAGGACCCAAACGAGAAGCGTGA
TCACATGGTCCTCCTCGAGTTCGTGACCGCCGCCGGCATCACCCTGGGCATGGACGAGCTGTACAAGTAA
GTATAGTGCCTTGACCGAGCTCGCCCACTAAGCGTCGCGCCACTTCAACGCTCGATGGGAGCGTCATTGG
TGGGCGGGGTAACCGTCGAAATCAGTGTTTACGCTTCCAATCGCAACAAAAAATTCACTGCAACACTGAA
AAGCATACGAAAACGATGAAGATTGTACGAGAAACCATAAAGTATTTTATCCACAAAGACACGTATAGCA
GAAAAGCCAAGTTAACTCGGCGATAAGTTGTGTACACAAGAATAAAATCGGCCAGATTCAGTGTTGTCAG
AAATAAGAAAACCCCACTATGTTTTTCTTTGCCTTTTCTTTCTCCCAGCGATCATTCATTTCGTGGTGAA
AGAACGGGGTCATTGCACGGAGTTTCGACTGCGGGAAAGCAGAGCTGCCGTTCACTTCGTCTATAATTAG
CGCTTTCTATTTTCCCCGATTCGGGCCGCTGCTGCGCTTTTCCGCCTGCTGTTTGTGGCAAGTGTAGCAG
CAGGCTGTGCACGCAGTGTGGCATGCACTTGGCTTTCCACCGTTGGTATCGATT
Features (pLannotate 1.2.2; 23 found; start..end, strand, type, name):
    303..334     -  protein_bind   loxP (fragment): Cre-mediated recombination occurs in the 8-bp core sequence (GCATACAT). Cre recombinase
    335..355     +  misc_feature   MCS (fragment): pBluescript multiple cloning site
    377..446     +  protein_bind   attB: attB site for the φC31 integrase (Groth et al., 2000) phage φC31 integrase
    665..683     -  promoter       T3 promoter: promoter for bacteriophage T3 RNA polymerase
    728..744     -  protein_bind   lac operator: The lac repressor binds to the lac operator to inhibit transcription in E. coli. This inhibition can be relieved by adding lactose or isopropyl-β-D-thiogalactopyranoside (IPTG). lac repressor encoded by lacI
    752..782     -  promoter       lac promoter: promoter for the E. coli lac operon
    797..818     -  protein_bind   CAP binding site: CAP binding activates transcription in the presence of cAMP. E. coli catabolite activator protein
    831..923     -  CDS            lacI (fragment): lac repressor; lacI; The lac repressor binds to the lac operator to inhibit transcription in E. coli. This inhibition can be relieved by adding lactose or isopropyl-β-D-thiogalactopyranoside (IPTG).
   1106..1694    -  rep_origin     ori: high-copy-number ColE1/pMB1/pBR322/pUC origin of replication
   1865..2725    -  CDS            AmpR: β-lactamase; bla; confers resistance to ampicillin, carbenicillin, and related antibiotics
   2726..2830    -  promoter       AmpR promoter: bla
   2857..3285    +  rep_origin     f1 ori (sequence partly withheld): f1 bacteriophage origin of replication; arrow indicates direction of (+) strand synthesis
   3316..3471    -  CDS            lacZα (fragment): LacZα fragment of β-galactosidase; lacZ fragment
   3479..3497    +  promoter       T7 promoter: promoter for bacteriophage T7 RNA polymerase
   3506..3523    +  misc_feature   MCS (fragment): pBluescript multiple cloning site
   3636..3758    +  promoter       hsp70 promoter (fragment): Drosophila melanogaster hsp70Bb promoter
   3802..4431    +  CDS            mTurquoise (fragment): mTurquoise is a basic (constitutively fluorescent) cyan fluorescent protein published in 2010, derived from Aequorea victoria. It has low acid sensitivity.
   4432..4543    +  CDS            mini-white (fragment): Drosophila white gene eye color pigment; white; This is a modified version of the white gene lacking part of the first intron.
   4555..4579    +  protein_bind   attB2: mutant version of attB; recombination site for the Gateway® BP reaction BP Clonase™
   4596..4629    +  protein_bind   FRT (minimal): supports FLP-mediated excision but not integration (Turan and Bode, 2011) FLP recombinase from the Saccharomyces cerevisiae 2μ plasmid
   4650..4674    -  protein_bind   attB1: mutant version of attB; recombination site for the Gateway® BP reaction BP Clonase™
   4702..4987    +  CDS            mini-white (fragment): Drosophila white gene eye color pigment; white; This is a modified version of the white gene lacking part of the first intron.
   4975..5073    +  CDS            Sapphire (fragment): Sapphire is a basic (constitutively fluorescent) long stokes shift fluorescent protein published in 1998, derived from Aequorea victoria. It is reported to be a rapidly-maturing weak dimer with low acid sensitivity.
