[The description below was written by a language model from this plasmid's Addgene catalogue record and pLannotate feature annotations shown in this document.]
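Description:
p{3P3-mTurquoise::FRT,attB} is an insect-expression transgenesis plasmid built on the pBluescript II KS backbone. It is maintained in E. coli through the high-copy ColE1/pUC origin and selected with ampicillin via the β-lactamase gene. The usual pBluescript remnants are also present: the f1 origin, T7 and T3 promoters, lac promoter/operator and a lacZα fragment.

The payload is a cyan fluorescent marker gene interrupted by an intron that carries a recombinase target. The annotation shows a fragment of the Drosophila hsp70 core promoter upstream of the mTurquoise coding sequence. The "3P3" in the name indicates the Pax6-responsive eye enhancer normally paired with such a minimal promoter, although that element is not itself annotated. The mTurquoise reading frame is split. The large 5′ portion is followed by sequence matching the white gene, read here as intronic sequence. The reading frame then resumes in a short segment that the annotation software labels as Sapphire, most likely the shared Aequorea GFP-family 3′ end of mTurquoise. Within the white-derived sequence sits a minimal FRT site for yeast FLP recombinase, flanked by Gateway attB1 and attB2 sites, consistent with the recorded Gateway cloning method. Placing the FRT inside an intron lets the site be spliced out, so the reporter should remain functional.

A φC31 attB site allows integrase-mediated insertion into genomic attP landing sites, and a partial loxP site lies next to it. According to the associated publication title, the plasmid belongs to a toolkit for targeted chromosome rearrangements and for building balancer chromosomes in non-melanogaster Drosophila species. In that setting, FLP recombination between FRT sites in split marker genes would presumably generate and report rearrangements, though the record does not spell out this mechanism.
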