Addgene plasmid #182180: p{3P3-mTurquoise::FRT,attB}
Purpose: fluorescent reporter gene with yeast recombination site within intron
Depositing lab: David Stern. Depositing organization: HHMI, Janelia Research Campus. Publication: Transgenic tools for targeted chromosome rearrangements allow construction of balancer chromosomes in non-melanogaster Drosophila species. Stern DL. G3 (Bethesda). 2022 Feb 10. pii: 6526388. doi: 10.1093/g3journal/jkac030. PubMed 35143616.
Backbone
  Vector backbone: pBluescript II KS
  Vector type: Insect Expression
Growth in bacteria
  Bacterial resistance: Ampicillin, 100 μg/mL
  Growth temperature: 37°C
  Growth strain: DH5alpha
  Copy number: High Copy
Gene/Insert
  Gene/Insert name: mTurquoise
  Species: Other
  Cloning method: Gateway Cloning
Terms and licenses: Academic/Nonprofit Terms; Industry Terms: Not Available to Industry
Depositor comments: Please visit https://www.biorxiv.org/content/10.1101/2021.11.18.469106v1.full for bioRxiv preprint.
How to cite: p{3P3-mTurquoise::FRT,attB} was a gift from David Stern (Addgene plasmid # 182180 ; http://n2t.net/addgene:182180 ; RRID:Addgene_182180)
